>Addgene plasmid #160279 | pLEX307-SARS-CoV-2-3CL-C145A | addgene full sequence | sequence record 313832 | Addgene NGS Result
CTCGAGGCCTGCAGGTGCAAAGATGGATAAAGTTTTAAACAGAGAGGAATCTTTGCAGCTAATGGACCTT
CTAGGTCTTGAAAGGAGTGGGAATTGGCTCCGGTGCCCGTCAGTGGGCAGAGCGCACATCGCCCACAGTC
CCCGAGAAGTTGGGGGGAGGGGTCGGCAATTGAACCGGTGCCTAGAGAAGGTGGCGCGGGGTAAACTGGG
AAAGTGATGTCGTGTACTGGCTCCGCCTTTTTCCCGAGGGTGGGGGAGAACCGTATATAAGTGCAGTAGT
CGCCGTGAACGTTCTTTTTCGCAACGGGTTTGCCGCCAGAACACAGGTAAGTGCCGTGTGTGGTTCCCGC
GGGCCTGGCCTCTTTACGGGTTATGGCCCTTGCGTGCCTTGAATTACTTCCACCTGGCTGCAGTACGTGA
TTCTTGATCCCGAGCTTCGGGTTGGAAGTGGGTGGGAGAGTTCGAGGCCTTGCGCTTAAGGAGCCCCTTC
GCCTCGTGCTTGAGTTGAGGCCTGGCCTGGGCGCTGGGGCCGCCGCGTGCGAATCTGGTGGCACCTTCGC
GCCTGTCTCGCTGCTTTCGATAAGTCTCTAGCCATTTAAAATTTTTGATGACCTGCTGCGACGCTTTTTT
TCTGGCAAGATAGTCTTGTAAATGCGGGCCAAGATCTGCACACTGGTATTTCGGTTTTTGGGGCCGCGGG
CGGCGACGGGGCCCGTGCGTCCCAGCGCACATGTTCGGCGAGGCGGGGCCTGCGAGCGCGGCCACCGAGA
ATCGGACGGGGGTAGTCTCAAGCTGGCCGGCCTGCTCTGGTGCCTGGCCTCGCGCCGCCGTGTATCGCCC
CGCCCTGGGCGGCAAGGCTGGCCCGGTCGGCACCAGTTGCGTGAGCGGAAAGATGGCCGCTTCCCGGCCC
TGCTGCAGGGAGCTCAAAATGGAGGACGCGGCGCTCGGGAGAGCGGGCGGGTGAGTCACCCACACAAAGG
AAAAGGGCCTTTCCGTCCTCAGCCGTCGCTTCATGTGACTCCACGGAGTACCGGGCGCCGTCCAGGCACC
TCGATTAGTTCTCGAGCTTTTGGAGTACGTCGTCTTTAGGTTGGGGGGAGGGGTTTTATGCGATGGAGTT
TCCCCACACTGAGTGGGTGGAGACTGAAGTTAGGCCAGCTTGGCACTTGATGTAATTCTCCTTGGAATTT
GCCCTTTTTGAGTTTGGATCTTGGTTCATTCTCAAGCCTCAGACAGTGGTTCAAAGTTTTTTTCTTCCAT
TTCAGGTGTCGTGAGGCTAGCATCGATTGATCAACAAGTTTGTACAAAAAAGCAGGCTACAAAATG
[912 nt withheld, positions 1327-2238]
TTCCAATAAAACCCAGCTTTCTTGTACAAAGTGGTTGATATCGGTAAGCCTATCCCTAACCCTCTCCTCG
GTCTCGATTCTACGTAGTAATGAACTAGTACCGGTTAAGTCGACAATCAACGCGTTAAGTCGACAATCAA
CCTCTGGATTACAAAATTTGTGAAAGATTGACTGGTATTCTTAACTATGTTGCTCCTTTTACGCTATGTG
GATACGCTGCTTTAATGCCTTTGTATCATGCTATTGCTTCCCGTATGGCTTTCATTTTCTCCTCCTTGTA
TAAATCCTGGTTGCTGTCTCTTTATGAGGAGTTGTGGCCCGTTGTCAGGCAACGTGGCGTGGTGTGCACT
GTGTTTGCTGACGCAACCCCCACTGGTTGGGGCATTGCCACCACCTGTCAGCTCCTTTCCGGGACTTTCG
CTTTCCCCCTCCCTATTGCCACGGCGGAACTCATCGCCGCCTGCCTTGCCCGCTGCTGGACAGGGGCTCG
GCTGTTGGGCACTGACAATTCCGTGGTGTTGTCGGGGAAATCATCGTCCTTTCCTTGGCTGCTCGCCTGT
GTTGCCACCTGGATTCTGCGCGGGACGTCCTTCTGCTACGTCCCTTCGGCCCTCAATCCAGCGGACCTTC
CTTCCCGCGGCCTGCTGCCGGCTCTGCGGCCTCTTCCGCGTCTTCGCCTTCGCCCTCAGACGAGTCGGAT
CTCCCTTTGGGCCGCCTCCCCGCGTCGACTTTAAGACCAATGACTTACAAGGCAGCTGTAGATCTTAGCC
ACTTTTTAAAAGAAAAGGGGGGACTGGAAGGGCTAATTCACTCCCAACGAAGACAAGATCTGCTTTTTGC
TTGTACTGGGTCTCTCTGGTTAGACCAGATCTGAGCCTGGGAGCTCTCTGGCTAACTAGGGAACCCACTG
CTTAAGCCTCAATAAAGCTTGCCTTGAGTGCTTCAAGTAGTGTGTGCCCGTCTGTTGTGTGACTCTGGTA
ACTAGAGATCCCTCAGACCCTTTTAGTCAGTGTGGAAAATCTCTAGCAGTACGTATAGTAGTTCATGTCA
TCTTATTATTCAGTATTTATAACTTGCAAAGAAATGAATATCAGAGAGTGAGAGGAACTTGTTTATTGCA
GCTTATAATGGTTACAAATAAAGCAATAGCATCACAAATTTCACAAATAAAGCATTTTTTTCACTGCATT
CTAGTTGTGGTTTGTCCAAACTCATCAATGTATCTTATCATGTCTGGCTCTAGCTATCCCGCCCCTAACT
CCGCCCATCCCGCCCCTAACTCCGCCCAGTTCCGCCCATTCTCCGCCCCATGGCTGACTAATTTTTTTTA
TTTATGCAGAGGCCGAGGCCGCCTCGGCCTCTGAGCTATTCCAGAAGTAGTGAGGAGGCTTTTTTGGAGG
CCTAGGGACGTACCCAATTCGCCCTATAGTGAGTCGTATTACGCGCGCTCACTGGCCGTCGTTTTACAAC
GTCGTGACTGGGAAAACCCTGGCGTTACCCAACTTAATCGCCTTGCAGCACATCCCCCTTTCGCCAGCTG
GCGTAATAGCGAAGAGGCCCGCACCGATCGCCCTTCCCAACAGTTGCGCAGCCTGAATGGCGAATGGG
[124 nt withheld, positions 3847-3970]
C
[91 nt withheld, positions 3972-4062]
A
[49 nt withheld, positions 4064-4112]
CCTTTGACGTTGGAGTCCACGTTCTTT
[37 nt withheld, positions 4140-4176]
ACCCTATCTCGGTCTATTCTTTTGATTTATAAGGGATTTTGCCGATTTCGGCCTATTGGTTAAAAAATGA
GCTGATTTAACAAAAATTTAACGCGAATTTTAACAAAATATTAACGCTTACAATTTAGGTGGCACTTTTC
GGGGAAATGTGCGCGGAACCCCTATTTGTTTATTTTTCTAAATACATTCAAATATGTATCCGCTCATGAG
ACAATAACCCTGATAAATGCTTCAATAATATTGAAAAAGGAAGAGTATGAGTATTCAACATTTCCGTGTC
GCCCTTATTCCCTTTTTTGCGGCATTTTGCCTTCCTGTTTTTGCTCACCCAGAAACGCTGGTGAAAGTAA
AAGATGCTGAAGATCAGTTGGGTGCACGAGTGGGTTACATCGAACTGGATCTCAACAGCGGTAAGATCCT
TGAGAGTTTTCGCCCCGAAGAACGTTTTCCAATGATGAGCACTTTTAAAGTTCTGCTATGTGGCGCGGTA
TTATCCCGTATTGACGCCGGGCAAGAGCAACTCGGTCGCCGCATACACTATTCTCAGAATGACTTGGTTG
AGTACTCACCAGTCACAGAAAAGCATCTTACGGATGGCATGACAGTAAGAGAATTATGCAGTGCTGCCAT
AACCATGAGTGATAACACTGCGGCCAACTTACTTCTGACAACGATCGGAGGACCGAAGGAGCTAACCGCT
TTTTTGCACAACATGGGGGATCATGTAACTCGCCTTGATCGTTGGGAACCGGAGCTGAATGAAGCCATAC
CAAACGACGAGCGTGACACCACGATGCCTGTAGCAATGGCAACAACGTTGCGCAAACTATTAACTGGCGA
ACTACTTACTCTAGCTTCCCGGCAACAATTAATAGACTGGATGGAGGCGGATAAAGTTGCAGGACCACTT
CTGCGCTCGGCCCTTCCGGCTGGCTGGTTTATTGCTGATAAATCTGGAGCCGGTGAGCGTGGGTCTCGCG
GTATCATTGCAGCACTGGGGCCAGATGGTAAGCCCTCCCGTATCGTAGTTATCTACACGACGGGGAGTCA
GGCAACTATGGATGAACGAAATAGACAGATCGCTGAGATAGGTGCCTCACTGATTAAGCATTGGTAACTG
TCAGACCAAGTTTACTCATATATACTTTAGATTGATTTAAAACTTCATTTTTAATTTAAAAGGATCTAGG
TGAAGATCCTTTTTGATAATCTCATGACCAAAATCCCTTAACGTGAGTTTTCGTTCCACTGAGCGTCAGA
CCCCGTAGAAAAGATCAAAGGATCTTCTTGAGATCCTTTTTTTCTGCGCGTAATCTGCTGCTTGCAAACA
AAAAAACCACCGCTACCAGCGGTGGTTTGTTTGCCGGATCAAGAGCTACCAACTCTTTTTCCGAAGGTAA
CTGGCTTCAGCAGAGCGCAGATACCAAATACTGTTCTTCTAGTGTAGCCGTAGTTAGGCCACCACTTCAA
GAACTCTGTAGCACCGCCTACATACCTCGCTCTGCTAATCCTGTTACCAGTGGCTGCTGCCAGTGGCGAT
AAGTCGTGTCTTACCGGGTTGGACTCAAGACGATAGTTACCGGATAAGGCGCAGCGGTCGGGCTGAACGG
GGGGTTCGTGCACACAGCCCAGCTTGGAGCGAACGACCTACACCGAACTGAGATACCTACAGCGTGAGCT
ATGAGAAAGCGCCACGCTTCCCGAAGGGAGAAAGGCGGACAGGTATCCGGTAAGCGGCAGGGTCGGAACA
GGAGAGCGCACGAGGGAGCTTCCAGGGGGAAACGCCTGGTATCTTTATAGTCCTGTCGGGTTTCGCCACC
TCTGACTTGAGCGTCGATTTTTGTGATGCTCGTCAGGGGGGCGGAGCCTATGGAAAAACGCCAGCAACGC
GGCCTTTTTACGGTTCCTGGCCTTTTGCTGGCCTTTTGCTCACATGTTCTTTCCTGCGTTATCCCCTGAT
TCTGTGGATAACCGTATTACCGCCTTTGAGTGAGCTGATACCGCTCGCCGCAGCCGAACGACCGAGCGCA
GCGAGTCAGTGAGCGAGGAAGCGGAAGAGCGCCCAATACGCAAACCGCCTCTCCCCGCGCGTTGGCCGAT
TCATTAATGCAGCTGGCACGACAGGTTTCCCGACTGGAAAGCGGGCAGTGAGCGCAACGCAATTAATGTG
AGTTAGCTCACTCATTAGGCACCCCAGGCTTTACACTTTATGCTTCCGGCTCGTATGTTGTGTGGAATTG
TGAGCGGATAACAATTTCACACAGGAAACAGCTATGACCATGATTACGCCAAGCGCGCAATTAACCCTCA
CTAAAGGGAACAAAAGCTGGAGCTGCAAGCTTAATGTAGTCTTATGCAATACTCTTGTAGTCTTGCAACA
TGGTAACGATGAGTTAGCAACATGCCTTACAAGGAGAGAAAAAGCACCGTGCATGCCGATTGGTGGAAGT
AAGGTGGTACGATCGTGCCTTATTAGGAAGGCAACAGACGGGTCTGACATGGATTGGACGAACCACTGAA
TTGCCGCATTGCAGAGATATTGTATTTAAGTGCCTAGCTCGATACATAAACGGGTCTCTCTGGTTAGACC
AGATCTGAGCCTGGGAGCTCTCTGGCTAACTAGGGAACCCACTGCTTAAGCCTCAATAAAGCTTGCCTTG
AGTGCTTCAAGTAGTGTGTGCCCGTCTGTTGTGTGACTCTGGTAACTAGAGATCCCTCAGACCCTTTTAG
TCAGTGTGGAAAATCTCTAGCAGTGGCGCCCGAACAGGGACTTGAAAGCGAAAGGGAAACCAGAGGAGCT
CTCTCGACGCAGGACTCGGCTTGCTGAAGCGCGCACGGCAAGAGGCGAGGGGCGGCGACTGGTGAGTACG
CCAAAAATTTTGACTAGCGGAGGCTAGAAGGAGAGAGATGGGTGCGAGAGCGTCAGTATTAAGCGGGGGA
GAATTAGATCGCGATGGGAAAAAATTCGGTTAAGGCCAGGGGGAAAGAAAAAATATAAATTAAAACATAT
AGTATGGGCAAGCAGGGAGCTAGAACGATTCGCAGTTAATCCTGGCCTGTTAGAAACATCAGAAGGCTGT
AGACAAATACTGGGACAGCTACAACCATCCCTTCAGACAGGATCAGAAGAACTTAGATCATTATATAATA
CAGTAGCAACCCTCTATTGTGTGCATCAAAGGATAGAGATAAAAGACACCAAGGAAGCTTTAGACAAGAT
AGAGGAAGAGCAAAACAAAAGTAAGACCACCGCACAGCAAGCGGCCGCTGATCTTCAGACCTGGAGGAGG
AGATATGAGGGACAATTGGAGAAGTGAATTATATAAATATAAAGTAGTAAAAATTGAACCATTAGGAGTA
GCACCCACCAAGGCAAAGAGAAGAGTGGTGCAGAGAGAAAAAAGAGCAGTGGGAATAGGAGCTTTGTTCC
TTGGGTTCTTGGGAGCAGCAGGAAGCACTATGGGCGCAGCGTCAATGACGCTGACGGTACAGGCCAGACA
ATTATTGTCTGGTATAGTGCAGCAGCAGAACAATTTGCTGAGGGCTATTGAGGCGCAACAGCATCTGTTG
CAACTCACAGTCTGGGGCATCAAGCAGCTCCAGGCAAGAATCCTGGCTGTGGAAAGATACCTAAAGGATC
AACAGCTCCTGGGGATTTGGGGTTGCTCTGGAAAACTCATTTGCACCACTGCTGTGCCTTGGAATGCTAG
TTGGAGTAATAAATCTCTGGAACAGATTTGGAATCACACGACCTGGATGGAGTGGGACAGAGAAATTAAC
AATTACACAAGCTTAATACACTCCTTAATTGAAGAATCGCAAAACCAGCAAGAAAAGAATGAACAAGAAT
TATTGGAATTAGATAAATGGGCAAGTTTGTGGAATTGGTTTAACATAACAAATTGGCTGTGGTATATAAA
ATTATTCATAATGATAGTAGGAGGCTTGGTAGGTTTAAGAATAGTTTTTGCTGTACTTTCTATAGTGAAT
AGAGTTAGGCAGGGATATTCACCATTATCGTTTCAGACCCACCTCCCAACCCCGAGGGGACCCATGCATT
GCATCTCAATTAGTCAGCAACCAGGTGTGGAAAGTCCCCAGGCTCCCCAGCAGGCAGAAGTATGCAAAGC
ATGCGTCTCAATTAGTCAGCAACCATAGTCCCGCCCCTAACTCCGCCCATCCCGCCCCTAACTCCGCCCA
GTTCCGCCCATTCTCCGCCCCATGGCTGACTAATTTTTTTTATTTATGCAGAGGCCGAGGCCGCCTCGGC
CTCTGAGCTATTCCAGAAGTAGTGAGGAGGCTTTTTTGGAGGCCTAGGCTTTTGCAAAAAGCTTTCTAGA
GGTACCACCGGAGCTTACCATGACCGAGTACAAGCCCACGGTGCGCCTCGCCACCCGCGACGACGTCCCC
AGGGCCGTACGCACCCTCGCCGCCGCGTTCGCCGACTACCCCGCCACGCGCCACACCGTCGATCCGGACC
GCCACATCGAGCGGGTCACCGAGCTGCAAGAACTCTTCCTCACGCGCGTCGGGCTCGACATCGGCAAGGT
GTGGGTCGCGGACGACGGCGCCGCCGTGGCGGTCTGGACCACGCCGGAGAGCGTCGAAGCGGGGGCGGTG
TTCGCCGAGATCGGCCCGCGCATGGCCGAGTTGAGCGGTTCCCGGCTGGCCGCGCAGCAACAGATGGAAG
GCCTCCTGGCGCCGCACCGGCCCAAGGAGCCCGCGTGGTTCCTGGCCACCGTCGGCGTCTCGCCCGACCA
CCAGGGCAAGGGTCTGGGCAGCGCCGTCGTGCTCCCCGGAGTGGAGGCGGCCGAGCGCGCCGGGGTGCCC
GCCTTCCTGGAGACCTCCGCGCCCCGCAACCTCCCCTTCTACGAGCGGCTCGGCTTCACCGTCACCGCCG
ACGTCGAGGTGCCCGAAGGACCGCGCACCTGGTGCATGACCCGCAAGCCCGGTGCCAGTTAACGAATTCT
AGATCTTGAGACAAATGGCAGTATTCATCCACAATTTTAAAAGAAAAGGGGGGATTGGGGGGTACAGTGC
AGGGGAAAGAATAGTAGACATAATAGCAACAGACATACAAACTAAAGAATTACAAAAACAAATTACAAAA
ATTCAAAATTTTCGGGTTTATTACAGGGACAGCAGAGATCCACTTTGGCGCCGG
Features (pLannotate 1.2.2; 33 found; start..end, strand, type, name):
     23..89      +  CDS            small t antigen (fragment): SV40 (simian virus 40) small t antigen
     96..1274    +  promoter       EF-1α promoter: strong constitutive promoter for human elongation factor EF-1α
   1294..1318    +  protein_bind   attB1: mutant version of attB; recombination site for the Gateway® BP reaction BP Clonase™
   1327..2244    +  CDS            R1A_SARS2 (fragment) (sequence partly withheld): Experimental evidence at protein level: Swiss-Prot protein existence level 1. [Non-structural protein 10]: Plays a pivotal role in viral transcription by stimulating both nsp14 3'-5' exoribonuclease and nsp16 2'-O-methyltransferase activities. Therefore plays an essential role in viral mRNAs cap methylation. From Severe acute respiratory syndrome coronavirus 2 (2019-nCoV) (SARS-CoV-2).
   2249..2273    -  protein_bind   attB2: mutant version of attB; recombination site for the Gateway® BP reaction BP Clonase™
   2281..2322    +  CDS            V5 tag: epitope tag from simian virus 5
   2373..2961    +  misc_feature   WPRE: woodchuck hepatitis virus posttranscriptional regulatory element
   3012..3031    +  misc_feature   cPPT/CTS (fragment): central polypurine tract and central termination sequence of HIV-1
   3033..3266    +  LTR            3' LTR (ΔU3): self-inactivating 3' long terminal repeat (LTR) from HIV-1
   3344..3465    +  polyA_signal   SV40 poly(A) signal: SV40 polyadenylation signal
   3505..3640    +  rep_origin     SV40 ori: SV40 origin of replication
   3661..3679    -  promoter       T7 promoter: promoter for bacteriophage T7 RNA polymerase
   3687..3842    +  CDS            lacZα (fragment): LacZα fragment of β-galactosidase; lacZ fragment
   3847..4275    +  rep_origin     f1 ori (sequence partly withheld): f1 bacteriophage origin of replication; arrow indicates direction of (+) strand synthesis
   4328..4432    +  promoter       AmpR promoter: bla
   4433..5293    +  CDS            AmpR: β-lactamase; bla; confers resistance to ampicillin, carbenicillin, and related antibiotics
   5464..6052    +  rep_origin     ori: high-copy-number ColE1/pMB1/pBR322/pUC origin of replication
   6235..6327    +  CDS            lacI (fragment): lac repressor; lacI; The lac repressor binds to the lac operator to inhibit transcription in E. coli. This inhibition can be relieved by adding lactose or isopropyl-β-D-thiogalactopyranoside (IPTG).
   6340..6361    +  protein_bind   CAP binding site: CAP binding activates transcription in the presence of cAMP. E. coli catabolite activator protein
   6376..6406    +  promoter       lac promoter: promoter for the E. coli lac operon
   6414..6430    +  protein_bind   lac operator: The lac repressor binds to the lac operator to inhibit transcription in E. coli. This inhibition can be relieved by adding lactose or isopropyl-β-D-thiogalactopyranoside (IPTG). lac repressor encoded by lacI
   6475..6493    +  promoter       T3 promoter: promoter for bacteriophage T3 RNA polymerase
   6521..6747    +  promoter       RSV promoter: Rous sarcoma virus enhancer/promoter
   6748..6928    +  LTR            5' LTR (truncated): truncated 5' long terminal repeat (LTR) from HIV-1
   6975..7100    +  misc_feature   HIV-1 Ψ: packaging signal of human immunodeficiency virus type 1
   7084..7447    +  CDS            HIV-1 gag (fragment): gag protein from human immunodeficiency virus 1; gag
   7593..7826    +  misc_feature   RRE: The Rev response element (RRE) of HIV-1 allows for Rev-dependent mRNA export from the nucleus to the cytoplasm.
   8203..8229    +  CDS            Rev (fragment): human immunodeficiency virus 1 (HIV-1) Rev protein; rev; enhances nuclear export of unspliced and incompletely spliced viral mRNAs
   8236..8259    +  promoter       SV40 promoter (fragment): SV40 early promoter
   8260..8331    +  promoter       SV40 promoter (fragment): SV40 enhancer and early promoter
   8355..8490    +  rep_origin     SV40 ori: SV40 origin of replication
   8536..9132    +  CDS            PuroR (fragment): puromycin N-acetyltransferase; pac from Streptomyces; confers resistance to puromycin
   9181..9298    +  misc_feature   cPPT/CTS: central polypurine tract and central termination sequence of HIV-1
