[The description below was written by a language model from this plasmid's Addgene catalogue record and pLannotate feature annotations shown in this document.]
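Description:
pLEX307-SARS-CoV-2-3CL-C145A is a third-generation-style, self-inactivating HIV-1 lentiviral expression plasmid built on the pLEX_307 backbone, intended for constitutive expression of a mutant SARS-CoV-2 3CL protease in mammalian cells by either direct transfection or lentiviral transduction. In bacteria it is maintained through a high-copy ColE1/pUC-type origin with ampicillin resistance (AmpR); an f1 origin and remnants of a lac/T7/T3 cloning region are also present. The viral portion comprises an RSV promoter fused to a truncated 5' LTR, the Ψ packaging signal with a partial gag sequence, the RRE for Rev-dependent RNA export, a cPPT/CTS, WPRE to enhance transcript expression, and a ΔU3 3' LTR followed by an SV40 poly(A) signal.

The payload is the 3CL protease coding sequence (listed as 924 bp), introduced by Gateway cloning and therefore flanked by attB1 and attB2 sites, under the human EF-1α promoter. The automated annotation identifies this ORF as a fragment of the SARS-CoV-2 replicase polyprotein 1a; the nsp10 function text attached to that hit is a generic polyprotein annotation and does not describe the insert. A V5 epitope tag lies just downstream of attB2, although the record does not state whether it is translated in frame with the protease. The C145A substitution replaces the catalytic cysteine, so the construct presumably serves as a catalytically inactive control in the associated study of protease-mediated cytotoxicity and its rescue by 3CL inhibitors. A separate SV40 promoter drives puromycin N-acetyltransferase for selecting transduced or transfected cells. The depositor warns of frequent recombination, usually between the LTRs and occasionally between the Gateway sites, and advises verifying the insert and plasmid size.
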