Addgene plasmid #160279: pLEX307-SARS-CoV-2-3CL-C145A
Purpose: Allows for constituitive mammalian expression of the SARS-CoV-2 3CL protease with C145A mutation via transfection or lentivirus
Depositing lab: Alejandro Chavez. Depositing organization: Columbia University. Publication: Inhibitors of Coronavirus 3CL Proteases Protect Cells from Protease-Mediated Cytotoxicity. Resnick SJ, Iketani S, Hong SJ, Zask A, Liu H, Kim S, Melore S, Lin FY, Nair MS, Huang Y, Lee S, Tay NES, Rovis T, Yang HW, Xing L, Stockwell BR, Ho DD, Chavez A. J Virol. 2021 Jun 24;95(14):e0237420. doi: 10.1128/JVI.02374-20. Epub 2021 Jun 24. PubMed 33910954.
Backbone
  Vector backbone: pLEX_307
  Vector type: Mammalian Expression, Lentiviral
  Selectable markers: Puromycin
Growth in bacteria
  Bacterial resistance: Ampicillin, 100 μg/mL
  Growth temperature: 30°C
  Growth strain: NEB Stable ; NEB 10Beta
  Copy number: High Copy
Gene/Insert
  Gene/Insert name: 3CL Protease
  Species: SARS-CoV-2
  Insert size (bp): 924
  Mutation: C145A
  Promoter: EF1a
  Cloning method: Gateway Cloning
  Sequencing primers: 5′ Unknown
Terms and licenses: Academic/Nonprofit Terms; Industry Terms: Not Available to Industry
Depositor comments: This plasmid is stored and distributed in NEB Stable. It can also be used to transform NEB 10Beta. The authors have noticed that there are high rates of recombination in these generated vectors. All users are advised to sequence the vectors and run them on a gel to ensure they show the expected full length insert and plasmid size. In cases where recombination has occurred it is typically between the viral LTR elements in the vector although recombination between the gateway cloning sites has also been observed. Please visit https://doi.org/10.1101/2020.08.29.272864 for bioRxiv preprint.
How to cite: pLEX307-SARS-CoV-2-3CL-C145A was a gift from Alejandro Chavez (Addgene plasmid # 160279 ; http://n2t.net/addgene:160279 ; RRID:Addgene_160279)
