>Addgene plasmid #160279 | pLEX307-SARS-CoV-2-3CL-C145A | depositor partial sequence | sequence record 310361 | SARS-CoV-2-3CL-C145A gene
ATG
[912 nt withheld, positions 4-915]
TTCCAATAA
